>Addgene plasmid #183648 | pBoBi-hSEC61B-C-PEN2 | addgene full sequence | sequence record 363112 | Addgene NGS Result
GGTGTGGAAAGTCCCCAGGCTCCCCAGCAGGCAGAAGTATGCAAAGCATGCATCTCAATTAGTCAGCAAC
CATAGTCCCGCCCCTAACTCCGCCCATCCCGCCCCTAACTCCGCCCAGTTCCGCCCATTCTCCGCCCCAT
GGCTGACTAATTTTTTTTATTTATGCAGAGGCCGAGGCCGCCTCTGCCTCTGAGCTATTCCAGAAGTAGT
GAGGAGGCTTTTTTGGAGGCCTAGGCTTTTGCAAAAAGCTCCCGGGAGCTTGTATATCCATTTTCGGATC
TGATCAGCACGTGTTGACAATTAATCATCGGCATAGTATATCGGCATAGTATAATACGACAAGGTGAGGA
ACTAAACCATGGCCAAGTTGACCAGTGCCGTTCCGGTGCTCACCGCGCGCGACGTCGCCGGAGCGGTCGA
GTTCTGGACCGACCGGCTCGGGTTCTCCCGGGACTTCGTGGAGGACGACTTCGCCGGTGTGGTCCGGGAC
GACGTGACCCTGTTCATCAGCGCGGTCCAGGACCAGGTGGTGCCGGACAACACCCTGGCCTGGGTGTGGG
TGCGCGGCCTGGACGAGCTGTACGCCGAGTGGTCGGAGGTCGTGTCCACGAACTTCCGGGACGCCTCCGG
GCCGGCCATGACCGAGATCGGCGAGCAGCCGTGGGGGCGGGAGTTCGCCCTGCGCGACCCGGCCGGCAAC
TGCGTGCACTTCGTGGCCGAGGAGCAGGACTGACACGTGCTACGAGATTTCGATTCCACCGCCGCCTTCT
ATGAAAGGTTGGGCTTCGGAATCGTTTTCCGGGACGCCGGCTGGATGATCCTCCAGCGCGGGGATCTCAT
GCTGGAGTTCTTCGCCCACCCCAACTTGTTTATTGCAGCTTATAATGGTTACAAATAAAGCAATAGCATC
ACAAATTTCACAAATAAAGCATTTTTTTCACTGCATTCTAGTTGTGGTTTGTCCAAACTCATCAATGTAT
CTTATCATGTCTGTATACCGTCGACCTCTAGCTAGAGCTTGGCGTAATCATGGTCATAGCTGTTTCCTGT
GTGAAATTGTTATCCGCTCACAATTCCACACAACATACGAGCCGGAAGCATAAAGTGTAAAGCCTGGGGT
GCCTAATGAGTGAGCTAACTCACATTAATTGCGTTGCGCTCACTGCCCGCTTTCCAGTCGGGAAACCTGT
CGTGCCAGCTGCATTAATGAATCGGCCAACGCGCGGGGAGAGGCGGTTTGCGTATTGGGCGCTCTTCCGC
TTCCTCGCTCACTGACTCGCTGCGCTCGGTCGTTCGGCTGCGGCGAGCGGTATCAGCTCACTCAAAGGCG
GTAATACGGTTATCCACAGAATCAGGGGATAACGCAGGAAAGAACATGTGAGCAAAAGGCCAGCAAAAGG
CCAGGAACCGTAAAAAGGCCGCGTTGCTGGCGTTTTTCCATAGGCTCCGCCCCCCTGACGAGCATCACAA
AAATCGACGCTCAAGTCAGAGGTGGCGAAACCCGACAGGACTATAAAGATACCAGGCGTTTCCCCCTGGA
AGCTCCCTCGTGCGCTCTCCTGTTCCGACCCTGCCGCTTACCGGATACCTGTCCGCCTTTCTCCCTTCGG
GAAGCGTGGCGCTTTCTCATAGCTCACGCTGTAGGTATCTCAGTTCGGTGTAGGTCGTTCGCTCCAAGCT
GGGCTGTGTGCACGAACCCCCCGTTCAGCCCGACCGCTGCGCCTTATCCGGTAACTATCGTCTTGAGTCC
AACCCGGTAAGACACGACTTATCGCCACTGGCAGCAGCCACTGGTAACAGGATTAGCAGAGCGAGGTATG
TAGGCGGTGCTACAGAGTTCTTGAAGTGGTGGCCTAACTACGGCTACACTAGAAGAACAGTATTTGGTAT
CTGCGCTCTGCTGAAGCCAGTTACCTTCGGAAAAAGAGTTGGTAGCTCTTGATCCGGCAAACAAACCACC
GCTGGTAGCGGTGGTTTTTTTGTTTGCAAGCAGCAGATTACGCGCAGAAAAAAAGGATCTCAAGAAGATC
CTTTGATCTTTTCTACGGGGTCTGACGCTCAGTGGAACGAAAACTCACGTTAAGGGATTTTGGTCATGAG
ATTATCAAAAAGGATCTTCACCTAGATCCTTTTAAATTAAAAATGAAGTTTTAAATCAATCTAAAGTATA
TATGAGTAAACTTGGTCTGACAGTTACCAATGCTTAATCAGTGAGGCACCTATCTCAGCGATCTGTCTAT
TTCGTTCATCCATAGTTGCCTGACTCCCCGTCGTGTAGATAACTACGATACGGGAGGGCTTACCATCTGG
CCCCAGTGCTGCAATGATACCGCGAGACCCACGCTCACCGGCTCCAGATTTATCAGCAATAAACCAGCCA
GCCGGAAGGGCCGAGCGCAGAAGTGGTCCTGCAACTTTATCCGCCTCCATCCAGTCTATTAATTGTTGCC
GGGAAGCTAGAGTAAGTAGTTCGCCAGTTAATAGTTTGCGCAACGTTGTTGCCATTGCTACAGGCATCGT
GGTGTCACGCTCGTCGTTTGGTATGGCTTCATTCAGCTCCGGTTCCCAACGATCAAGGCGAGTTACATGA
TCCCCCATGTTGTGCAAAAAAGCGGTTAGCTCCTTCGGTCCTCCGATCGTTGTCAGAAGTAAGTTGGCCG
CAGTGTTATCACTCATGGTTATGGCAGCACTGCATAATTCTCTTACTGTCATGCCATCCGTAAGATGCTT
TTCTGTGACTGGTGAGTACTCAACCAAGTCATTCTGAGAATAGTGTATGCGGCGACCGAGTTGCTCTTGC
CCGGCGTCAATACGGGATAATACCGCGCCACATAGCAGAACTTTAAAAGTGCTCATCATTGGAAAACGTT
CTTCGGGGCGAAAACTCTCAAGGATCTTACCGCTGTTGAGATCCAGTTCGATGTAACCCACTCGTGCACC
CAACTGATCTTCAGCATCTTTTACTTTCACCAGCGTTTCTGGGTGAGCAAAAACAGGAAGGCAAAATGCC
GCAAAAAAGGGAATAAGGGCGACACGGAAATGTTGAATACTCATACTCTTCCTTTTTCAATATTATTGAA
GCATTTATCAGGGTTATTGTCTCATGAGCGGATACATATTTGAATGTATTTAGAAAAATAAACAAATAGG
GGTTCCGCGCACATTTCCCCGAAAAGTGCCACCTGACGTCGACGGATCGGGAGATCTCCCGATCCCCTAT
GGTGCACTCTCAGTACAATCTGCTCTGATGCCGCATAGTTAAGCCAGTATCTGCTCCCTGCTTGTGTGTT
GGAGGTCGCTGAGTAGTGCGCGAGCAAAATTTAAGCTACAACAAGGCAAGGCTTGACCGACAATTGCATG
AAGAATCTGCTTAGGGTTAGGCGTTTTGCGCTGCTTCGCGATGTACGGGCCAGATATACGCGTTGACATT
GATTATTGACTAGTTATTAATAGTAATCAATTACGGGGTCATTAGTTCATAGCCCATATATGGAGTTCCG
CGTTACATAACTTACGGTAAATGGCCCGCCTGGCTGACCGCCCAACGACCCCCGCCCATTGACGTCAATA
ATGACGTATGTTCCCATAGTAACGCCAATAGGGACTTTCCATTGACGTCAATGGGTGGAGTATTTACGGT
AAACTGCCCACTTGGCAGTACATCAAGTGTATCATATGCCAAGTACGCCCCCTATTGACGTCAATGACGG
TAAATGGCCCGCCTGGCATTATGCCCAGTACATGACCTTATGGGACTTTCCTACTTGGCAGTACATCTAC
GTATTAGTCATCGCTATTACCATGGTGATGCGGTTTTGGCAGTACATCAATGGGCGTGGATAGCGGTTTG
ACTCACGGGGATTTCCAAGTCTCCACCCCATTGACGTCAATGGGAGTTTGTTTTGGCACCAAAATCAACG
GGACTTTCCAAAATGTCGTAACAACTCCGCCCCATTGACGCAAATGGGCGGTAGGCGTGTACGGTGGGAG
GTCTATATAAGCAGAGCTCGTTTAGTGAACCGTCAGATCGCCTGGAGACGCCATCCACGCTGTTTTGACC
TCCATAGAAGACACCGACTGAGCTCCTTAAGGTTAACTCTAGAGAATTCGGATCC
[288 nt withheld, positions 4116-4403]
ATGAACCTGGAGCGAGTGTCCAATGAGGAGAAATTGAACCTGTGCCGGAAGTACTACCTGGGGGGGTTTG
CTTTCCTGCCTTTTCTCTGGTTGGTCAACATCTTCTGGTTCTTCCGAGAGGCCTTCCTTGTCCCAGCCTA
CACAGAACAGAGCCAAATCAAAGGCTATGTCTGGCGCTCAGCTGTGGGCTTCCTCTTCTGGGTGATAGTG
CTCACCTCCTGGATCACCATCTTCCAGATCTACCGGCCCCGCTGGGGTGCCCTTGGGGACTACCTCTCCT
TCACCATACCCCTGGGCACCCCCCTCGAGCCATGGAAGCTTTACCCTTATGACGTACCTGACTATGCTGG
CGCCTACCCTTATGACGTACCTGACTATGCTGGATACCCTTATGACGTACCTGACTATGCTGGAGATATC
TAACTGACTGAACCGGTGGTACCGAGGAATTAATTCGCTGTCTGCGAGGGCCAGCTGTTGGGGTGAGTAC
TCCCTCTCAAAAGCGGGCATGACTTCTGCGCTAAGATTGTCAGTTTCCAAAAACGAGGAGGATTTGATAT
TCACCTGGCCCGCGGTGATGCCTTTGAGGGTGGCCGCGTCCATCTGGTCAGAAAAGACAATCTTTTTGTT
GTCAAGCTTGAGGTGTGGCAGGCTTGAGATCTGGCCATACACTTGAGTGACAATGACATCCACTTTGCCT
TTCTCTCCACAGGTGTCCACTCCCAGGTCCAACTGCAGGTCGAGCATGCATCTAGGGCGGCCAATTCCGC
CGATCCTGGAAAAACATGGAGCAATCACAAGTAGCAATACAGCAGCTACCAATGCTGATTGTGCCTGGCT
AGAAGCACAAGAGGAGGAGGAGGTGGGTTTTCCAGTCACACCTCAGACAATCAACCTCTGGATTACAAAA
TTTGTGAAAGATTGACTGGTATTCTTAACTATGTTGCTCCTTTTACGCTATGTGGATACGCTGCTTTAAT
GCCTTTGTATCATGCTATTGCTTCCCGTATGGCTTTCATTTTCTCCTCCTTGTATAAATCCTGGTTGCTG
TCTCTTTATGAGGAGTTGTGGCCCGTTGTCAGGCAACGTGGCGTGGTGTGCACTGTGTTTGCTGACGCAA
CCCCCACTGGTTGGGGCATTGCCACCACCTGTCAGCTCCTTTCCGGGACTTTCGCTTTCCCCCTCCCTAT
TGCCACGGCGGAACTCATCGCCGCCTGCCTTGCCCGCTGCTGGACAGGGGCTCGGCTGTTGGGCACTGAC
AATTCCGTGGTGTTGTCGGGGAAGCTGACGTCCTTTCCATGGCTGCTCGCCTGTGTTGCCACCTGGATTC
TGCGCGGGACGTCCTTCTGCTACGTCCCTTCGGCCCTCAATCCAGCGGACCTTCCTTCCCGCGGCCTGCT
GCCGGCTCTGCGGCCTCTTCCGCGTCTTCGCCTTCGCCCTCAGACGAGTCGGATCTCCCTTTGGGCCGCC
TCCCCGCCTGGAATTCGAGCTCGGTACCTTTAAGACCAATGACTTACAAGGCAGCTGTAGATCTTAGCCA
CTTTTTAAAAGAAAAGGGGGGACTGGAAGGGCTAATTCACTCCCAACGAAGACAAGATATCCTTGATCTG
TGGATCTACCACACACAAGGCTACTTCCCTGATTGGCAGAACTACACACCAGGGCCAGGGATCAGATATC
CACTGACCTTTGGATGGTGCTACAAGCTAGTACCAGTTGAGCAAGAGAAGGTAGAAGAAGCCAATGAAGG
AGAGAACACCCGCTTGTTACACCCTGTGAGCCTGCATGGGATGGATGACCCGGAGAGAGAAGTATTAGAG
TGGAGGTTTGACAGCCGCCTAGCATTTCATCACATGGCCCGAGAGCTGCATCCGGACTGTACTGGGTCTC
TCTGGTTAGACCAGATCTGAGCCTGGGAGCTCTCTGGCTAACTAGGGAACCCACTGCTTAAGCCTCAATA
AAGCTTGCCTTGAGTGCTTCAAGTAGTGTGTGCCCGTCTGTTGTGTGACTCTGGTAACTAGAGATCCCTC
AGACCCTTTTAGTCAGTGTGGAAAATCTCTAGCAGGGCCGCTTTAAACCCGCTGATCAGCCTCGACTGTG
CCTTCTAGTTGCCAGCCATCTGTTGTTTGCCCCTCCCCCGTGCCTTCCTTGACCCTGGAAGGTGCCACTC
CCACTGTCCTTTCCTAATAAAATGAGGAAATTGCATCGCATTGTCTGAGTAGGTGTCATTCTATTCTGGG
GGGTGGGGTGGGGCAGGACAGCAAGGGGGAGGATTGGGAAGACAATAGCAGGCATGCTGGGGATGCGGTG
GGCTCTATGGCTTCTGAGGCGGAAAGAACCAGCTGGGGCTCTAGGGGGTATCCCC
[124 nt withheld, positions 6769-6892]
C
[91 nt withheld, positions 6894-6984]
A
[49 nt withheld, positions 6986-7034]
CCTTTGACGTTGGAGTCCACGTTCTTT
[37 nt withheld, positions 7062-7098]
ACCCTATCTCGGTCTATTCTTTTGATTTATAAGGGATTTTGCCGATTTCGGCCTATTGGTTAAAAAATGA
GCTGATTTAACAAAAATTTAACGCGAATTAATTCTGTGGAATGTGTGTCAGTTAGGGTGTGGAAAGTCCC
CAGGCTCCCCAGCAGGCAGAAGTATGCAAAGCATGCATCTCAATTAGTCAGCAACCA
Features (pLannotate 1.2.2; 26 found; start..end, strand, type, name):
    293..340     +  promoter       EM7 promoter: synthetic bacterial promoter&nbsp
    359..733     +  CDS            BleoR: antibiotic-binding protein; Sh ble from Streptoalloteichus hindustanus; confers resistance to bleomycin, phleomycin, and Zeocin™
    743..868     +  CDS            ble (fragment): BLE_KLEPN - Experimental evidence at protein level: Swiss-Prot protein existence level 1. Binding protein with a strong affinity to the bleomycin family of antibiotics. Binds to CL990; an antimitotic-antibiotic compound. From Klebsiella pneumoniae.
    863..984     +  polyA_signal   SV40 poly(A) signal: SV40 polyadenylation signal
   1057..1073    -  protein_bind   lac operator: The lac repressor binds to the lac operator to inhibit transcription in E. coli. This inhibition can be relieved by adding lactose or isopropyl-β-D-thiogalactopyranoside (IPTG). lac repressor encoded by lacI
   1081..1111    -  promoter       lac promoter: promoter for the E. coli lac operon
   1126..1147    -  protein_bind   CAP binding site: CAP binding activates transcription in the presence of cAMP. E. coli catabolite activator protein
   1160..1252    -  CDS            lacI (fragment): lac repressor; lacI; The lac repressor binds to the lac operator to inhibit transcription in E. coli. This inhibition can be relieved by adding lactose or isopropyl-β-D-thiogalactopyranoside (IPTG).
   1435..2023    -  rep_origin     ori: high-copy-number ColE1/pMB1/pBR322/pUC origin of replication
   2194..3054    -  CDS            AmpR: β-lactamase; bla; confers resistance to ampicillin, carbenicillin, and related antibiotics
   3055..3159    -  promoter       AmpR promoter: bla
   3218..3270    -  misc_feature   bom (fragment): basis of mobility region from pBR322
   3425..3804    +  enhancer       CMV enhancer: human cytomegalovirus immediate early enhancer
   3805..4008    +  promoter       CMV promoter: human cytomegalovirus (CMV) immediate early promoter
   4116..4403    +  CDS            SEC61B (sequence withheld): SC61B_CANLF - Experimental evidence at protein level: Swiss-Prot protein existence level 1. Component of SEC61 channel-forming translocon complex that mediates transport of signal peptide-containing precursor polypeptides across the endoplasmic reticulum (ER) (PubMed:8107851). Component of a ribosome-associated ER translocon complex involved in multi-pass membrane protein transport into the ER membrane and biogenesis (By similarity). The SEC61 channel cooperates with the translocating protein TRAM1 to import nascent proteins into the ER (By similarity). Required for PKD1/Polycystin-1 biogenesi
   4404..4706    +  CDS            PSENEN: PEN2_HUMAN - Also known as PEN2. Experimental evidence at protein level: Swiss-Prot protein existence level 1. Essential subunit of the gamma-secretase complex, an endoprotease complex that catalyzes the intramembrane cleavage of integral membrane proteins such as Notch receptors and APP (amyloid- beta precursor protein) (PubMed:12522139, PubMed:12763021, PubMed:12740439, PubMed:12679784, PubMed:24941111, PubMed:30598546, PubMed:30630874). The gamma-secretase complex plays a role in Notch and Wnt signaling cascades and regulation of downstream processes via its role in processing key regulator
   4886..5115    +  intron         chimeric intron: chimera between introns from adenovirus and immunoglobulin heavy chain genes
   5179..5289    +  CDS            nef (fragment): NEF_HV1Z2 - Experimental evidence at protein level: Swiss-Prot protein existence level 1. Extracellular Nef protein targets CD4(+) T-lymphocytes for apoptosis by interacting with CXCR4 surface receptors. From Human immunodeficiency virus type 1 group M subtype D (isolate Z2/CDC-Z34) (HIV-1).
   5292..5880    +  misc_feature   WPRE: woodchuck hepatitis virus posttranscriptional regulatory element
   5897..5965    +  CDS            nef (fragment): NEF_HV1Z2 - Experimental evidence at protein level: Swiss-Prot protein existence level 1. Extracellular Nef protein targets CD4(+) T-lymphocytes for apoptosis by interacting with CXCR4 surface receptors. From Human immunodeficiency virus type 1 group M subtype D (isolate Z2/CDC-Z34) (HIV-1).
   5967..6279    +  LTR            5' LTR (fragment): 5' long terminal repeat (LTR) from HIV-1
   6287..6467    +  LTR            5' LTR (truncated): truncated 5' long terminal repeat (LTR) from HIV-1
   6499..6723    +  polyA_signal   bGH poly(A) signal: bovine growth hormone polyadenylation signal
   6727..6748    +  promoter       SV40 promoter (fragment): SV40 enhancer and early promoter
   6769..7197    +  rep_origin     f1 ori (sequence partly withheld): f1 bacteriophage origin of replication; arrow indicates direction of (+) strand synthesis
   7211..245     +  promoter       SV40 promoter (across the origin): SV40 enhancer and early promoter
