[The description below was written by a language model from this plasmid's Addgene catalogue record and pLannotate feature annotations shown in this document.]
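Description:
pBoBi-hSEC61B-C-PEN2 is a lentiviral expression plasmid built on the pBoBi backbone for producing an endoplasmic reticulum-resident form of human PEN2 (PSENEN), a small membrane subunit of the gamma-secretase complex. The insert is a 591 bp in-frame fusion in which wild-type SEC61B, a subunit of the ER translocon used here as an ER anchor, is placed immediately upstream of the PEN2 coding sequence. The catalogue lists an HA tag at the C terminus of the insert, although the feature table does not annotate it separately. Expression is driven by the CMV enhancer and immediate early promoter. Downstream lie a chimeric intron and a WPRE, which generally enhances transcript stability and expression, followed by HIV-1 LTR sequences flanked by nef fragments and a bGH polyadenylation signal.

In bacteria the plasmid is maintained at high copy through a ColE1/pUC-type origin and selected with ampicillin via AmpR; an f1 origin is also present. A separate cassette places the Sh ble gene under both the SV40 early promoter and the bacterial EM7 promoter, with an SV40 polyadenylation signal, which would allow Zeocin/bleomycin selection, though the record does not list this as an intended marker.

The sequenced record is 7,295 nt, shorter than the stated 8,300 bp backbone plus insert. The annotation shows LTR elements only downstream of the cassette, with no upstream LTR, packaging signal, RRE or cPPT detected, so the lentiviral architecture cannot be fully confirmed from this table. The stated use is lentiviral expression of PEN2 confined to the ER, deposited with a study of PEN2 in low-dose metformin action on the lysosomal AMPK pathway.
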