Addgene plasmid #183648: pBoBi-hSEC61B-C-PEN2
Purpose: Lentiviral expression of a ER-residential PEN2.
Depositing lab: Sheng-cai Lin. Depositing organization: Xiamen University. Publication: Low-dose metformin targets the lysosomal AMPK pathway through PEN2. Ma T, Tian X, Zhang B, Li M, Wang Y, Yang C, Wu J, Wei X, Qu Q, Yu Y, Long S, Feng JW, Li C, Zhang C, Xie C, Wu Y, Xu Z, Chen J, Yu Y, Huang X, He Y, Yao L, Zhang L, Zhu M, Wang W, Wang ZC, Zhang M, Bao Y, Jia W, Lin SY, Ye Z, Piao HL, Deng X, Zhang CS, Lin SC. Nature. 2022 Mar;603(7899):159-165. doi: 10.1038/s41586-022-04431-8. Epub 2022 Feb 23. PubMed 35197629.
Backbone
  Vector backbone: pBoBi
  Backbone size w/o insert (bp): 8300
  Vector type: Lentiviral
Growth in bacteria
  Bacterial resistance: Ampicillin, 100 μg/mL
  Growth temperature: 37°C
  Growth strain: NEB Stable
  Copy number: High Copy
Gene/Insert
  Gene/Insert name: PEN2 and SEC61B
  Species: H. sapiens (human)
  Insert size (bp): 591
  Mutation: WT
  Entrez Gene: PSENEN (a.k.a. ACNINV2, MDS033, MSTP064, PEN-2, PEN2); SEC61B
  Promoter: CMV
  Tag / fusion protein: HA (C terminal on insert)
  Cloning method: Ligation Independent Cloning
Terms and licenses: Academic/Nonprofit Terms; Industry Terms: Not Available to Industry
How to cite: pBoBi-hSEC61B-C-PEN2 was a gift from Sheng-cai Lin (Addgene plasmid # 183648 ; http://n2t.net/addgene:183648 ; RRID:Addgene_183648)
